>Addgene plasmid #147347 | pAc5.1B-EGFP-DmeEF1A_R | depositor full sequence | sequence record 289794 | Full Sequence
CTTCAAGGAATTAATTCTATATTCTAAAAACACAAATGATACTTCTAAAAAAAATCATGAATGGCATCAA
CTCTGAATCAAATCTTTGCAGATGCACCTACTTCTCATTTCCACTGTCACATCATTTTTCCAGATCTCGC
TGCCTGTTATGTGGCCCACAAACCAAGACACGTTTTATGGCCATTAAAGCTGGCTGATCGTCGCCAAACA
CCAAATACATATCAATATGTACATTCGAGAAAGAAGCGATCAAAGAAGCGTCTTCGGGCGAGTAGGAGAA
TGCGGAGGAGAAGGAGAACGAGCTGATCTAGTATCTCTCCACAATCCAATGCCAACTGACCAACTGGCCA
TATTCGGAGCAATTTGAAGCCAATTTCCATCGCCTGGCGATCGCTCCATTCTTGGCTATATGTTTTTCAC
CGTTCCCGGGGCCATTTTCAAAGACTCGTCGGTAAGATAAGATTGTGTCACTCGCTGTCTCTCTTCATTT
GTCGAAGAATGCTGAGGAATTTCGCGATGACGTCGGCGAGTATTTTGAAGAATGAGAATAATTTGTATTT
ATACGAAAATCAGTTAGTGGAATTTTCTACAAAAACATGTTATCTATAGATAATTTTGTTGCAAAATATG
TTGACTATGACAAAGATTGTATGTATATACCTTTAATGTATTCTCATTTTCTTATGTATTTATAATGGCA
ATGATGATACTGATGATATTTTAAGATGATGCCAGACCACAGGCTGATTTCTGCGTCTTTTGCCGAACGC
AGTGCATGTGCGGTTGTTGTTTTTTGGAATAGTTTCAATTTTCGGACTGTCCGCTTTGATTTCAGTTTCT
TGGCTTATTCAAAAAGCAAAGTAAAGCCAAAAAAGCGAGATGGCAATACCAAATGCGGCAAAACGGTAGT
GGAAGGAAAGGGGTGCGGGGCAGCGGAAGGAAGGGTGGGGCGGGGCGTGGCGGGGTCTGTGGCTGGGCGC
GACGTCACCGACGTTGGAGCCACTCCTTTGACCATGTGTGCGTGTGTGTATTATTCGTGTCTCGCCACTC
GCCGGTTGTTTTTTTCTTTTTATCTCGCTCTCTCTAGCGCCATCTCGTACGCATGCTCAACGCACCGCAT
GTTGCCGTGTCCTTTATGCGTCATTTTGGCTCGAAATAGGCAATTATTTAAACAAAGATTAGTCAACGAA
AACGCTAAAATAAATAAGTCTACAATATGGTTACTTATTGCCATGTGTGTGCAGCCAACGATAGCAACAA
AAGCAACAACACAGTGGCTTTCCCTCTTTCACTTTTTGTTTGCAAGCGCGTGCGAGCAAGACGGCACGAC
CGGCAAACGCAATTACGCTGACAAAGAGCAGACGAAGTTTTGGCCGAAAAACATCAAGGCGCCTGATACG
AATGCATTTGCAATAACAATTGCGATATTTAATATTGTTTATGAAGCTGTTTGACTTCAAAACACACAAA
AAAAAAAATAAAACAAATTATTTGAAAGAGAATTAGGAATCGGACAGCTTATCGTTACGGGCTAACAGCA
CACCGAGACGAAATAGCTTACCTGACGTCACAGCCTCTGGAAGAACTGCCGCCAAGCAGAGAGAGAGAGA
AAAAGAGGGAGAGCAGCTTAGACCGCATGTGCTTGTGTGTGAGGCGTCTCTCTCTTCGTCTCCTGTTTGC
GCAAACGCATAGACTGCACTGAGAAAATCGATTACCTATTTTTTATGAATGAATATTTGCACTATTACTA
TTCAAAACTATTAAGATAGCAATCACATTCAATAGCCAAATACTATACCACCTGAGCGATGCAACGAAAT
GATCAATTTGAGCAAAAATGCTGCATATTTAGGACGGCATCATTATAGAAATGCTTCTTGCTGTGTACTT
TTCTCTCGTCTGGCAGCTGTTTCGCCGTTATTGTTAAAACCGGCTTAAGTTAGGTGTGTTTTCTACGACT
AGTGATGCCCCTACTAGAAGATGTGTGTTGCACAAATGTCCCTGAATAACCAATTTGAAGTGCAGATAGC
AGTAAACGTAAGCTAATATGAATATTATTTAACTGTAATGTTTTAATATCGCTGGACATTACTAATAAAC
CCACTATAAACACATGTACATATGTATGTTTTGGCATACAATGAGTAGTTGGGGAAAAAATGTGTAAAAG
CACCGTGACCATCACAGCATAAAGATAACCAGCTGAAGTATCGAATATGAGTAACCCCCAAATTGAATCA
CATGCCGCAACTGATAGGACCCATGGAAGTACACTCTTCATGGCGATATACAAGACACACACAAGCACGA
ACACCCAGTTGCGGAGGAAATTCTCCGTAAATGAAAACCCAATCGGCGAACAATTCATACCCATATATGG
TAAAAGTTTTGAACGCGACTTGAGAGCGGAGAGCATTGCGGCTGATAAGGTTTTAGCGCTAAGCGGGCTT
TATAAAACGGGCTGCGGGACCAGTTTTCATATCACTACCGTTTGAGTTCTTGTGCTGTGTGGATACTCCT
CCCGACACAAAGCCGCTCCATCAGCCAGCAGTCGTCTAATCCAGAGACCCCGGATCGGGGTACCAACATG
GTGAGCAAGGGCGAGGAGCTGTTCACCGGGGTGGTGCCCATCCTGGTCGAGCTGGACGGCGACGTAAACG
GCCACAAGTTCAGCGTGTCCGGCGAGGGCGAGGGCGATGCCACCTACGGCAAGCTGACCCTGAAGTTCAT
CTGCACCACCGGCAAGCTGCCCGTGCCCTGGCCCACCCTCGTGACCACCCTGACCTACGGCGTGCAGTGC
TTCAGCCGCTACCCCGACCACATGAAGCAGCACGACTTCTTCAAGTCCGCCATGCCCGAAGGCTACGTCC
AGGAGCGCACCATCTTCTTCAAGGACGACGGCAACTACAAGACCCGCGCCGAGGTGAAGTTCGAGGGCGA
CACCCTGGTGAACCGCATCGAGCTGAAGGGCATCGACTTCAAGGAGGACGGCAACATCCTGGGGCACAAG
CTGGAGTACAACTACAACAGCCACAACGTCTATATCATGGCCGACAAGCAGAAGAACGGCATCAAGGTGA
ACTTCAAGATCCGCCACAACATCGAGGACGGCAGCGTGCAGCTCGCCGACCACTACCAGCAGAACACCCC
CATCGGCGACGGCCCCGTGCTGCTGCCCGACAACCACTACCTGAGCACCCAGTCCGCCCTGAGCAAAGAC
CCCAACGAGAAGCGCGATCACATGGTCCTGCTGGAGTTCGTGACCGCCGCCGGGATCACTCTCGGCATGG
ACGAGCTGTACAAGCCAAGCTTCATGGGCAAGGAAAAGATTCACATTAACATTGTCGTGATCGGACACGT
CGATTCCGGTAAGTCGACCACCACCGGACACTTGATCTACAAGTGCGGTGGTATCGACAAGCGTACCATC
GAGAAGTTCGAGAAGGAGGCCCAGGAGATGGGAAAGGGATCCTTCAAGTACGCCTGGGTTTTGGATAAGT
TGAAGGCTGAGCGCGAGCGTGGTATCACCATCGATATCGCCCTGTGGAAGTTCGAAACTGCCAAGTACTA
CGTGACCATCATTGATGCCCCCGGACACAGGGATTTCATCAAGAACATGATCACTGGTACCTCGCAGGCC
GATTGCGCCGTGCTGATTGTCGCCGCCGGAACCGGAGAATTCGAGGCAGGTATCTCGAAGAACGGCCAGA
CCCGCGAGCACGCCCTGCTCGCCTTCACCCTGGGTGTGAAGCAGCTGATCGTTGGTGTGAACAAGATGGA
CTCCTCCGAGCCACCATACAGCGAGGCCCGTTATGAGGAAATCAAGAAGGAAGTGTCCTCTTACATCAAG
AAGATCGGCTACAACCCAGCCGCCGTTGCCTTCGTGCCCATTTCCGGATGGCACGGCGACAACATGTTGG
AACCCTCTACCAACATGCCCTGGTTCAAGGGATGGAAGGTGGAGCGCAAGGAGGGTAACGCTGACGGCAA
GACCCTGATCGATGCCCTCGATGCCATCCTTCCCCCAGCCCGTCCCACCGACAAGGCCCTGCGTCTGCCC
CTGCAGGATGTGTACAAAATTGGCGGTATTGGAACAGTACCCGTGGGTCGTGTGGAGACTGGTGTGCTGA
AGCCCGGTACCGTTGTGGTCTTCGCCCCTGCTAACATCACCACTGAGGTCAAGTCCGTGGAGATGCACCA
CGAGGCCCTGCAGGAGGCCGTTCCCGGAGACAACGTTGGCTTCAACGTCAAGAACGTGTCCGTGAAGGAG
CTGCGTCGTGGCTACGTTGCCGGTGACTCCAAGGCTAACCCCCCCAAGGGAGCCGCCGACTTCACCGCCC
AGGTCATCGTGCTGAACCACCCCGGTCAGATTGCCAACGGCTACACCCCCGTGTTGGATTGCCACACCGC
TCACATTGCTTGCAAGTTCGCTGAGATCAAGGAGAAGGTCGACCGTCGTTCCGGCAAGACCACCGAGGAG
AACCCCAAGTTCATCAAGTCTGGCGATGCTGCCATCGTCAACCTGGTGCCCTCTAAGCCCCTGTGCGTGG
AGGCCTTCCAGGAGTTCCCCCCTCTGGGTCGCTTCGCTGTGCGTGACATGAGGCAGACCGTGGCTGTCGG
TGTCATTAAGGCTGTCAACTTCAAGGATGCCTCCGGTGGCAAGGTCACCAAGGCCGCCGAGAAGGCCACC
AAGGGCAAGAAGTAGGCGGCCGCTCGAGTCTAGAGGGCCCGCGGTTCGAAGGTAAGCCTATCCCTAACCC
TCTCCTCGGTCTCGATTCTACGCGTACCGGTCATCATCACCATCACCATTGAGTTTAAACCCGCTGATCA
GCCTCGACTGTGCCTTCTAAGGCCTGAGCTCGCTGATCAGCCTCGATCGAGGATCCAGACATGATAAGAT
ACATTGATGAGTTTGGACAAACCACAACTAGAATGCAGTGAAAAAAATGCTTTATTTGTGAAATTTGTGA
TGCTATTGCTTTATTTGTAACCATTATAAGCTGCAATAAACAAGTTAACAACAACAATTGCATTCATTTT
ATGTTTCAGGTTCAGGGGGAGGTGTGGGAGGTTTTTTAAAGCAAGTAAAACCTCTACAAATGTGGTATGG
CTGATTATGATCAGTCGACCGATGCCCTTGAGAGCCTTCAACCCAGTCAGCTCCTTCCGGTGGGCGCGGG
GCATGACTATCGTCGCCGCACTTATGACTGTCTTCTTTATCATGCAACTCGTAGGACAGGTGCCGGCAGC
GCTCTGGGTCATTTTCGGCGAGGACCGCTTTCGCTGGAGCGCGACGATGATCGGCCTGTCGCTTGCGGTA
TTCGGAATCTTGCACGCCCTCGCTCAAGCCTTCGTCACTGGTCCCGCCACCAAACGTTTCGGCGAGAAGC
AGGCCATTATCGCCGGCATGGCGGCCGACGCGCTGGGCTACGTCTTGCTGGCGTTCGCGACGCGAGGCTG
GATGGCCTTCCCCATTATGATTCTTCTCGCTTCCGGCGGCATCGGGATGCCCGCGTTGCAGGCCATGCTG
TCCAGGCAGGTAGATGACGACCATCAGGGACAGCTTCAAGGATCGCTCGCGGCTCTTACCAGCCAGCAAA
AGGCCAGGAACCGTAAAAAGGCCGCGTTGCTGGCGTTTTTCCATAGGCTCCGCCCCCCTGACGAGCATCA
CAAAAATCGACGCTCAAGTCAGAGGTGGCGAAACCCGACAGGACTATAAAGATACCAGGCGTTTCCCCCT
GGAAGCTCCCTCGTGCGCTCTCCTGTTCCGACCCTGCCGCTTACCGGATACCTGTCCGCCTTTCTCCCTT
CGGGAAGCGTGGCGCTTTCTCAATGCTCACGCTGTAGGTATCTCAGTTCGGTGTAGGTCGTTCGCTCCAA
GCTGGGCTGTGTGCACGAACCCCCCGTTCAGCCCGACCGCTGCGCCTTATCCGGTAACTATCGTCTTGAG
TCCAACCCGGTAAGACACGACTTATCGCCACTGGCAGCAGCCACTGGTAACAGGATTAGCAGAGCGAGGT
ATGTAGGCGGTGCTACAGAGTTCTTGAAGTGGTGGCCTAACTACGGCTACACTAGAAGGACAGTATTTGG
TATCTGCGCTCTGCTGAAGCCAGTTACCTTCGGAAAAAGAGTTGGTAGCTCTTGATCCGGCAAACAAACC
ACCGCTGGTAGCGGTGGTTTTTTTGTTTGCAAGCAGCAGATTACGCGCAGAAAAAAAGGATCTCAAGAAG
ATCCTTTGATCTTTTCTACGGGGTCTGACGCTCAGTGGAACGAAAACTCACGTTAAGGGATTTTGGTCAT
GAGATTATCAAAAAGGATCTTCACCTAGATCCTTTTAAATTAAAAATGAAGTTTTAAATCAATCTAAAGT
ATATATGAGTAAACTTGGTCTGACAGTTACCAATGCTTAATCAGTGAGGCACCTATCTCAGCGATCTGTC
TATTTCGTTCATCCATAGTTGCCTGACTCCCCGTCGTGTAGATAACTACGATACGGGAGGGCTTACCATC
TGGCCCCAGTGCTGCAATGATACCGCGAGACCCACGCTCACCGGCTCCAGATTTATCAGCAATAAACCAG
CCAGCCGGAAGGGCCGAGCGCAGAAGTGGTCCTGCAACTTTATCCGCCTCCATCCAGTCTATTAATTGTT
GCCGGGAAGCTAGAGTAAGTAGTTCGCCAGTTAATAGTTTGCGCAACGTTGTTGCCATTGCTGCAGGCAT
CGTGGTGTCACGCTCGTCGTTTGGTATGGCTTCATTCAGCTCCGGTTCCCAACGATCAAGGCGAGTTACA
TGATCCCCCATGTTGTGCAAAAAAGCGGTTAGCTCCTTCGGTCCTCCGATCGTTGTCAGAAGTAAGTTGG
CCGCAGTGTTATCACTCATGGTTATGGCAGCACTGCATAATTCTCTTACTGTCATGCCATCCGTAAGATG
CTTTTCTGTGACTGGTGAGTACTCAACCAAGTCATTCTGAGAATAGTGTATGCGGCGACCGAGTTGCTCT
TGCCCGGCGTCAACACGGGATAATACCGCGCCACATAGCAGAACTTTAAAAGTGCTCATCATTGGAAAAC
GTTCTTCGGGGCGAAAACTCTCAAGGATCTTACCGCTGTTGAGATCCAGTTCGATGTAACCCACTCGTGC
ACCCAACTGATCTTCAGCATCTTTTACTTTCACCAGCGTTTCTGGGTGAGCAAAAACAGGAAGGCAAAAT
GCCGCAAAAAAGGGAATAAGGGCGACACGGAAATGTTGAATACTCATACTCTTCCTTTTTCAATATTATT
GAAGCATTTATCAGGGTTATTGTCTCATGAGCGGATACATATTTGAATGTATTTAGAAAAATAAACAAAT
AGGGGTTCCGCGCACATTTCCCCGAAAAGTGCCACCTGACGTCTAAGAAACCATTATTATCATGACATTA
ACCTATAAAAATAGGCGTATCACGAGGCCCTTTCGT
Features (pLannotate 1.2.2; 10 found; start..end, strand, type, name):
     56..2568    +  promoter       Ac5 promoter: Drosophila melanogaster actin 5C promoter
   2588..3304    +  CDS            EGFP: EGFP is a basic (constitutively fluorescent) green fluorescent protein published in 1996, derived from Aequorea victoria. It is reported to be a rapidly-maturing weak dimer with moderate acid sensitivity.
   3314..4702    +  CDS            eEF1alpha1: EF1A1_DROME - Also known as Ef1alpha48D Experimental evidence at protein level: Swiss-Prot protein existence level 1. This protein promotes the GTP-dependent binding of aminoacyl- tRNA to the A-site of ribosomes during protein biosynthesis. From Drosophila melanogaster (Fruit fly).
   4741..4782    +  CDS            V5 tag: epitope tag from simian virus 5
   4882..5016    -  polyA_signal   SV40 poly(A) signal: SV40 polyadenylation signal
   5039..5123    -  CDS            large T antigen (fragment): large T antigen from SV40 (simian virus 40)
   5124..5594    +  CDS            TcR (fragment): tetracycline efflux protein; tet; confers resistance to tetracycline
   5638..6226    -  rep_origin     ori: high-copy-number ColE1/pMB1/pBR322/pUC origin of replication
   6397..7257    -  CDS            AmpR: β-lactamase; bla; confers resistance to ampicillin, carbenicillin, and related antibiotics
   7258..7362    -  promoter       AmpR promoter: bla
