[The description below was written by a language model from this plasmid's Addgene catalogue record and pLannotate feature annotations shown in this document.]
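Description:
pAc5.1B-EGFP-DmeEF1A_R is a 7,456 nt insect expression plasmid. Its name points to a pAc5.1-type vector, although the catalogue lists the backbone as unknown. It is maintained in E. coli through a ColE1/pUC-family origin of replication and selected with ampicillin via a β-lactamase gene under its own bla promoter. The catalogue lists the plasmid as low copy, while the annotation describes the origin as a high-copy type. Short fragments of a tetracycline resistance gene and of SV40 large T antigen are also annotated; these appear to be non-functional backbone remnants.

The expression cassette is driven by the Drosophila melanogaster actin 5C (Ac5) promoter, a strong constitutive promoter commonly used in cultured fly cells such as S2 cells. Downstream lies an EGFP coding sequence followed closely by the insert ORF, an arrangement consistent with an N-terminal EGFP fusion. A V5 epitope tag sequence and an SV40 polyadenylation signal follow. The record does not show whether the V5 tag is in frame or is cut off by a stop codon in the insert.

The record is inconsistent about the insert's identity. The catalogue fields and gene link name translation initiation factor eIF1A (CG8053). However, the plasmid name reads "eEF1A", and the feature table identifies the roughly 1.4 kb ORF as Drosophila elongation factor eEF1alpha1 (Ef1alpha48D), which delivers aminoacyl-tRNA to the ribosomal A site. The deposited sequence therefore appears to encode EGFP-tagged eEF1A rather than eIF1A, and users should check this before use. The meaning of the "_R" suffix is not stated. The construct suits localisation, pull-down or functional assays of the tagged translation factor in fly cells.
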