Addgene plasmid #147347: pAc5.1B-EGFP-DmeEF1A_R
Purpose: Insect Expression of DmeIF1A
Depositing lab: Elisa Izaurralde. Depositing organization: Max Planck Institute for Developmental Biology.
Backbone
  Vector backbone: Unknown
  Vector type: Insect Expression
Growth in bacteria
  Bacterial resistance: Ampicillin, 100 μg/mL
  Growth temperature: 37°C
  Growth strain: DH5alpha
  Copy number: Low Copy
Gene/Insert
  Gene/Insert name: DmeIF1A
  Species: D. melanogaster (fly)
  Entrez Gene: eIF-1A (a.k.a. Dmel_CG8053, CG8053, D-eIF1A, D-eIF4c, Dmel\CG8053, EP(3)0935, EP935, Group I, anon-EST:Liang-2.3, anon-EST:Posey4, clone 2.3, eIF-4c, eIF1A, group I)
  Cloning method: Unknown
Terms and licenses: Academic/Nonprofit Terms; Industry Terms: Not Available to Industry
Depositor comments: ORF extracted from NCBI:NM_058027.4 Plasmids from this collection were made available to the research community and donated after the lab closed. Please note that the sequence provided by the depositing laboratory may be theoretical/predicted or based on Sanger sequencing results. There may be discrepancies between sequencing results obtained by Addgene and the depositor sequence. If an Addgene verified sequence is not available, please contact before placing your order to request that our lab fully sequence the plasmid.
How to cite: pAc5.1B-EGFP-DmeEF1A_R was a gift from Elisa Izaurralde (Addgene plasmid # 147347 ; http://n2t.net/addgene:147347 ; RRID:Addgene_147347)
